Addgene plasmid #14769: pSicoR human DGCR8-1
Depositing lab: Tyler Jacks. Depositing organization: Massachusetts Institute of Technology. Publication: Impaired microRNA processing enhances cellular transformation and tumorigenesis. Kumar MS, Lu J, Mercer KL, Golub TR, Jacks T. Nat Genet. 2007 May;39(5):673-7. doi: 10.1038/ng2003. PubMed 17401365.
Backbone
  Vector backbone: pSicoR PGK puro
  Backbone size w/o insert (bp): 7700
  Vector type: Mammalian Expression, Lentiviral, RNAi, Cre/Lox
  Selectable markers: Puromycin
Growth in bacteria
  Bacterial resistance: Ampicillin, 100 μg/mL
  Growth temperature: 37°C
  Growth strain: Stbl3
  Copy number: High Copy
Gene/Insert
  Gene/Insert name: DGCR8 shRNA (alt name: DGCR8)
  Species: H. sapiens (human)
  Entrez Gene: DGCR8 (a.k.a. C22orf12, DGCRK6, Gy1, pasha)
  Cloning method: Restriction Enzyme
  Sequencing primers: 5′ mU6-F
Terms and licenses: Academic/Nonprofit Terms; Industry Terms: Not Available to Industry
Depositor comments: shRNA sequence: TGGGGTGAGA GTGCTGATAA TTCAAGAGAT TATCAGCACT CTCACCCCTT TTTTC
How to cite: pSicoR human DGCR8-1 was a gift from Tyler Jacks (Addgene plasmid # 14769 ; http://n2t.net/addgene:14769 ; RRID:Addgene_14769)
