[The description below was written by a language model from this plasmid's Addgene catalogue record.]
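Description:
pSicoR human DGCR8-1 is a lentiviral RNAi plasmid built on the pSicoR PGK puro backbone (about 7.7 kb without the insert) and carrying a short hairpin RNA directed against human DGCR8, the microprocessor component also known as pasha. It is classed as a mammalian expression, lentiviral, RNAi and Cre/Lox vector. In bacteria it is maintained as a high-copy plasmid under ampicillin selection, and a recombination-deficient strain is recorded as the growth host, which is usual for lentiviral plasmids with repeated LTR sequences. In mammalian cells, transduced populations are selected with puromycin; the backbone name indicates that the puromycin resistance gene is driven by a PGK promoter.

The hairpin was inserted by restriction cloning. The record does not state the promoter explicitly, but the listed sequencing primer reads from a mouse U6 promoter, consistent with Pol III-driven shRNA expression, in which a stem-loop transcript ending at a run of thymidines is processed into an siRNA that silences the target. The Cre/Lox classification reflects the pSicoR design, in which the knockdown is constitutive after integration but can be switched off by Cre recombinase, allowing a reversible or conditional loss-of-function comparison within the same cell population. No feature table is supplied, so the exact positions of the lox sites, LTRs and other viral elements cannot be confirmed here.

The "-1" suffix suggests it is one of several hairpins against this gene. The associated publication concerns how impaired microRNA processing affects cellular transformation and tumorigenesis, so the construct serves to deplete DGCR8 stably in human cells and thereby reduce global microRNA maturation.
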