>Addgene plasmid #14769 | pSicoR human DGCR8-1 | addgene partial sequence | sequence record 21332 | 14769 with mU6-F
CTTGTTTGGGGTGAGAGTGCTGATAATTCAAGAGATTATCAGCACTCTCACCCCTTTTTTCTCGAGTACT
AGGATCCATTAGGCGGCCGAATTCGTCGACCTCGAAATTCTACCGGGTAGGGGAGGCGCTTTTCCCAAGG
CAGTCTGGAGCATGCGCTTTAGCAGCCCCGCTGGGCACTTGGCGCTACACAAGTGGCCTCTGGCCTCGCA
CACATTCCACATCCACCGGTAGGCGCCAACCGGCTCCGTTCTTTGGTGGCCCCTTCGCGCCACCTTCTAC
TCCTCCCCTAGTCAGGAAGTTCCCCCCCGCCCCGCAGCTCGCGTCGTGCAGGACGTGACAAATGGAAGTA
GCACGTCTCACTAGTCTCGTGCAGATGGACAGCACCGCTGAGCAATGGAAGCGGGTAGGCCTTTGGGGCA
GCGGCCAATAGCAGCTTTGCTCCTTCGCTTTCTGGGCTCAGAGGCTGGGAAGGGGTGGGTCCGGGGGCGG
GCTCAGGGGCGGGCTCAGGGGCGGGGCGGGCGCCCGAAGGTCCTCCGGAGGCCCGGCATTCTGCACGCTT
CAAAAGCGCACGTCTGCCGCGCTGTTCTCCTCTTCCTCATCTCCGGGCCTTTCGACCTGCATCCATCTAG
ATCTCGATCGAGCAGCTGAAGCTTACCATGACCGAGTACAAGCCCACGGTGCGCCTCGCCACCCGCGACG
ACGTCCCCAGGGCCGTACGCACCCTCGCCGCCGCGTTCGCCGACTACCCCGCCACGCGCCACACCGTCGA
TCCGGACCGCCACATCGAGCGGGTCACCGAGCTGCAAGAACTCTTCCTCACGCGCGTCGGGCTCGACATC
GGCAAGGTGTGGGTCGCGGACGACGGCGCCGCGGTGGCGGTCTGGACCACGCCGGAGAGCGTCGAAGCGG
GGGGCGGTGTTCGCCGAGATCGGCCCGCGCATGGCC
